>Addgene plasmid #226777 | pKC31 | addgene full sequence | sequence record 449872 | Addgene NGS Result
AACGGTCCTAAGGTAGCGAGTTTAAACACTAGTATCGATTCGCGACCTACTCCGGAATATTAATAGATCA
TGGAGATAATTAAAATGATAACCATCTCGCAAATAAATAAGTATTTTACTGTTTTCGTAACAGTTTTGTA
ATAAAAAAACCTATAAATATTCCGGATTATTCATACCGTCCCACCATCGGGCGCGGATCCCGGTCCGAAG
CGCGCGGAATTCATGTCGTCGGTTAAGGTGGCGGTGCGAGTGCGCCCCTTCAACTCGCGCGAAATAGCCA
GGGAGTCGAAATGCATCATCGAGATGGCAGGAGCCACAACGGCCATCACCAATCCAAAGGTGCCGCCCAA
CACAAGCGATTCAGTAAAGCGCTTCAACTTTGATTACTCCTACTGGTCACATGATCACCACGATGCCGAT
TTCTCTACACAATCGATGGTGTACAAGGACATTGGCGAGGAGATGTTACAGCATTCCTTCGATGGCTACA
ATGTCTGTATCTTTGCCTATGGCCAGACTGGAGCTGGAAAGTCGTATACCATGATGGGCAGGCAGGAGGA
GCAGCAAGAGGGCATAATACCAATGATTTGCAAGGATCTGTTCACTCGCATACAGGATACTGAGACCGAT
GACCTCAAGTACTCGGTTGAGGTTTCCTATATGGAAATCTATTGCGAGCGAGTCAGGGATTTGTTGAATC
CGAAAAACAAGGGCAATCTGCGTGTGAGGGAGCATCCCCTTTTGGGTCCCTATGTGGAGGATTTGTCCAA
ACTAGCCGTTACCGATTACCAGGACATTCACGATCTCATTGATGAAGGCAACAAAGCTCGAACTGTGGCA
GCTACTAACATGAACGAAACCAGTTCCCGCTCTCATGCCGTCTTTACAATCTTCTTTACCCAACGTCGTC
ATGATCTGATGACAAATTTGACCACAGAAAAGGTATCCAAGATAAGCTTGGTAGACTTGGCCGGGTCGGA
ACGAGCAGATTCCACTGGTGCCAAGGGCACTCGCTTGAAGGAGGGAGCCAACATTAACAAGTCCTTGACC
ACATTGGGCAAAGTTATCTCAGCTTTGGCGGAAGTGTCTGCTTCCAAGAAAAAGAACACCAAGAAGGCAG
ATTTTATTCCGTACCGTGATTCGGCCTTGACCTGGCTGTTACGTGAAAACTTGGGAGGAAATTCGAAGAC
AGCTATGATTGCGGCTATCTCACCAGCAGATATTAACTACGATGAAACCCTCAGCACACTGCGCTATGCG
GATCGTGCCAAGCAAATTGTTTGCAAGGCTGTTGTCAATGAAGATGCCAATGCCAAGCTGATTCGAGAAC
TCAAGGAGGAGATCCAAAAGCTGCGGGACTTACTCAAAGCCGAGGGCATTGAAGTGCAGGAAGAGGATGA
GCTCACCAAGTCAACGGTGATCAAGTCGCCCACTAAGTCACGTAATCGTAATGGATCCACCACGGAGATG
GCTGTGGATCAGCTGCAGGCCAGCGAGAAACTTATTGCAGAGCTCAACGAGACCTGGGAGGAGAAACTTA
AGCGCACCGAGGAGATTCGCGTGCAGCGAGAGGCGGTCTTCGCCGAAATGGGTGTGGCTGTCAAGGAAGA
TGGAATAACAGTTGGCGTATTCTCACCGAAGAAGACTCCGCATTTGGTCAACCTAAACGAGGATCCCAAT
CTGTCTGAGTGTCTGCTTTACTACATCAAGGAGGGTCTAACTCGGTTGGGTACCCATGAAGCAAATGTGC
CCCAGGACATTCAGCTCTCCGGATCGCACATCCTCAAGGAGCACTGCACCTTTGAGAACAAGAACAGCAC
GGTTACATTGCTGCCACACAAGGATGCTATCATCTATGTAAATGGACGCAAGTTGGTTGAACCGGAGGTT
CTTAAGACCGGTTCTCACGTGATCCTCGGAAAGAACCACGTGTTCCGCTTTACCAATCCAGAACAGGCAC
GCGAATTACGGGATAAGATCGAGACCGAAAATGAGGCTGAGAACGAAGTGGAGAAGACAGACACCCAGCA
GGTGGACTGGAACTTTGCCCAGTGCGAATTGCTCGAGAAGCAAGGCATTGATCTAAAAGCTGAAATGAAG
AAGCGTTTAGACAACTTGGAGGAACAGTACAAGCGGGAGAAACTTCAGGCCGATCAGCAATTCGAGGAGC
AGCGCAAAACGTACGAGGCTCGCATCGATGCTTTGCAAAAACAGGTTGAGGAACAATCCATGACCATGTC
CATGTACAGCAGCTACTCGCCGGAGGATTTCCACCAGGAGGAGGACGTCTACACCAACCCCATGTACGAA
TCCTGCTGGACAGCAAGAGAGGCTGGCTTGGCTGCCTGGGCTTTCCGCAAGTGGCGTTACCACCAATTCA
CCTCTTTGCGAGATGATCTCTGGGGCAATGCTATATTCCTTAAGGAAGCCAATGCCATTTCCGTTGAGTT
AAAGAAGAAGGTACAATTCCAATTTACTCTCTTGACCGACACCTTGTACTCTCCTTTGCCGCCTGAGCTG
GCCTCCACTGTGGCTCCTGTGCATCAGGAGGATGAGTTCGGAGCTCCACCTGTCTCTAAGACCTTGGTGG
CCGTCGAAGTTACCGATACTAAGAACGGAGCCACTCATCACTGGTCCCTGGAGAAGTTACGGCAACGTTT
GGAGCTGATGCGCGAGATGTACCACAACGAAGCCGAAATGAGTCCCACTTCACCGGACTATAATGTGGAG
AGCCTCACTGGTGGAGATCCATTCTACGATCGCTTCCCCTGGTTCCGCATGGTGGGTCGCTCCTTCATCT
ATCTGAGCAACCTGCTCTACCCAGTGCCATTGGTCCACAAGGTGGCCATTGTCAACGAACGCGGAGATGT
GCGTGGCTACCTAAGGATTGCTGTGCAGCCCGTTCTGGATGAGGAGTCCATTGATTTCAATAATGGTGTC
AAGCAGTCAGCTCGCTTGGTTTTCAATGAGGATGATGCCAAACCGAAATACCGAGCTCTCAATGAAAAGG
ATGATGTGCAGCGCTATATTGACAATGGTGGTTTGGACAGCAAGCTGGAGGAACTTGAGGATGTGGACTC
TGGTCGTGGCATTGACTCTAACTCCGCATCCGAGTGCCACGAAAATTCGGAGGAGCCTGGCGAGCATCTG
CAGGTGGGCAAGGAGTTCACTTTCCGGGTCACTGTGCTACAGGCCACTGGTATTGGGGCTGAATATGCCG
ATATCTTCTGCCAGTTCAACTTTTTGCATCGTCATGAGGAGGCTTTCTCCACCGAACCCGTCAAGAATTC
GGCATCGGGTGCTCCTCTAGGCTTCTACCATGTGCAGAACATAACTGTACCCGTAACCAAATCCTTCATC
GAGTATTTGAAGACCCAACCCATAATGTTCAAGATATTTGGGCACTACCAGACGCACCCATTGCATAAGG
ATGCCAAACAGGATTTTGTTTCTCGGCCACCACCACGTCGCATGTTGCCACCGAGCATACCGATCAGTCA
GCCAGTGCGTAGTCCCAAGTTTGGACCACTACCGTGTGCACCCACGTCTACGGTTTTGGCTAAGCACGAT
GTTTTGGTTTGGTTTGAAATCTGTGAATTGGCTCCCAATGGAGAATATGTGCCATCGGTGGTGGAGCACA
GCGATGATCTTCCCTGCCGCGGACTGTTCCTCTTGCATCAGGGCATCCAGCGGCGCATTCGTATTACTAT
CGTACATGAGCCCACAACCGAGGTGAAGTGGAAGGACATCAATGAGTTGGTGGTTGGACGTATCCGCAAT
ACACCGGAGTCATCCGACGAACAGGACGAAGACGCCTGTGTCTTATCTTTGGGCTTGTTCCCAGGCGAGG
CTTTGGAGGTGCCCGGAGATGATAGATCTTTCTACCGTTTTGAGGCTGCCTGGGACTCGAGTCTGCACAA
CTCGGCACTGCTCAACCGCGTTTCTCAAGGCGGTGAGACCATCTACATCACCCTGAGCGCTTACTTGGAG
CTGGAGAATTGCGCCCGCCCGGCCATAATTACCAAGGACCTGAGCATGGTTATCTATGGACGCGATGCCC
GCACCGGTCCGCGCTCCCTGAAGCACCTGTTTTCGGGACAGTACCGCAATCCGGAGGCCAATCGCCTCAC
TGGGGTTTACGAGCTAGCACTGCGCAGAGCATCCGAAGCAGGTAGTCCAGGTGTACAAAGGCGTCAACGT
CGAGTGCTGGACACCAGCTCTACTTATGTGCGCGGCGAGGAGAATCTTCATGGCTGGAGGCCAAGGGGTG
ACTCCCTGATCTTCGATCACCAGTGGGAGCTGGAGAAACTCACCAGACTTGAAGAGGTTGGACGCATGCG
GCACTTGCTTCTGCTGCGCGAACGTCTGGGCATGGACACCAACCCAAATCCGACCACCAAGACCGAGAAG
GATGTTTGCAATCTAGCTGCTCGGGCAGCCACATCACCCGTACATATGGTCATTCCACAATCGCCGCAGA
CTCCGGTCAAGGATCCACAGCAAATCATTCCAGAACGCGAATACAACCAACGGGAGCAGGATCTCATGCT
TAAATGCTTAAAGTTGGTGCAGGGACGCTATACTAAGAGCGAGGCCAACGATACGCAAACTCAGTCGGAT
GTTTCGCCTAGCGATGAGGGATGTGCCGATATGACCGTCAGCTGCATCTCCAGCAATTCCATGGAAAACA
ACAAATTTGTAATTCGACGCAGATTATGTTCACCGGATCGAGCTGATGCACCCAACGGGTGGGAGGCACC
TGCTCCGGCTACTCAGCCAGCTCTTCCCCTCCGTCTCTATGTGCCGGAACTGGAGGAGATTCGCGTGAGT
CCTGTGGTGGCCCGCAAGGGTCTGTTGAATGTCCTGGAGCACGGCGGTTCCGGCTGGAAGAAGCGCTGGG
TGATCGTCCGTCGCCCTTACGTGTTTATCTACCGCTCGGAGAAGGATCCCGTTGAACGGGCTGTCCTCAA
TCTGGCCACTGCGCATGTGGAGTGCAGCGAGGACCAGGCGGCCATGGTCAAGATACCCAACACATTCAGT
GTGGTGACCAAGCATCGTGGCTATCTGCTGCAAACTCTCGGTGACAAGGAAGTACACGACTGGCTGTATG
CTATCAATCCATTGCTTGCTGGGCAGATAAAATCCCGCCTGGCGCGACGGACTTTGGAGCCTGCTAGCCA
GACGGCTTCCCAGATCCAGGCCACCAATGCGGCGAATGCCAATAGTGCGAGCAAAGGGCGGCCGCTTTCG
AATATGAGTAAAGGTGAGGAACTCTTTACAGGAGTTGTACCCATACTCGTTGAGTTGGACGGTGATGTAA
ATGGTCATAAGTTTTCGGTCAGGGGTGAGGGCGAGGGTGACGCAACTAACGGTAAGCTGACTTTGAAGTT
TATCTGTACCACGGGAAAACTTCCCGTGCCGTGGCCAACTTTGGTAACAACACTTACATACGGTGTGCAA
TGCTTTAGTCGCTACCCGGATCACATGAAAAGGCACGATTTTTTCAAATCTGCCATGCCTGAGGGTTATG
TGCAAGAGAGAACTATTTCGTTCAAAGACGACGGAACGTACAAGACACGCGCCGAAGTGAAATTTGAGGG
TGATACCCTTGTCAATCGTATAGAACTTAAAGGAATTGACTTCAAGGAAGACGGCAACATCTTGGGACAC
AAACTGGAATATAATTTTAACTCGCACAACGTGTATATCACAGCAGACAAACAGAAAAACGGAATCAAAG
CAAACTTCAAAATACGCCACAACGTTGAAGATGGAAGCGTCCAGCTGGCTGATCATTACCAGCAAAACAC
CCCCATTGGTGATGGACCGGTATTGTTGCCCGATAATCATTATCTCTCAACGCAGTCTGTACTCAGTAAG
GATCCTAACGAAAAGAGGGATCACATGGTTCTTCTCGAGTTCGTAACCGCAGCTGGTATCACGCACGGCA
TGGACGAACTCTACAAAGGCAGTGGCAGTTGGTCGCATCCTCAATTCGAGAAGGGCGGCGGCAGTGGCGG
CGGCAGTGGCGGCAGTGCCTGGAGTCATCCACAATTTGAGAAGTAAAGCCTGCAGTCTCGACAAGCTTGT
CGAGAAGTACTAGAGGATCATAATCAGCCATACCACATTTGTAGAGGTTTTACTTGCTTTAAAAAACCTC
CCACACCTCCCCCTGAACCTGAAACATAAAATGAATGCAATTGTTGTTGTTAACTTGTTTATTGCAGCTT
ATAATGGTTACAAATAAAGCAATAGCATCACAAATTTCACAAATAAAGCATTTTTTTCACTGCATTCTAG
TTGTGGTTTGTCCAAACTCATCAATGTATCTTATCATGTCTGGATCTGATCACTGCTTGAGCCTAGAAGA
TCCGGCTGCTAACAAAGCCCGAAAGGAAGCTGAGTTGGCTGCTGCCACCGCTGAGCAATAACTATCATAA
CCCCTAGGGTATACCCATCTAATTGGAACCAGATAAGTGAAATCTAGTTCCAAACTATTTTGTCATTTTT
AATTTTCGTATTAGCTTACGACGCTACACCCAGTTCCCATCTATTTTGTCACTCTTCCCTAAATAATCCT
TAAAAACTCCATTTCCACCCCTCCCAGTTCCCAACTATTTTGTCCGCCCACAACCGGTTGACTTGGGTCA
ACTGTCAGACCAAGTTTACTCATATATACTTTAGATTGATTTAAAACTTCATTTTTAATTTAAAAGGATC
TAGGTGAAGATCCTTTTTGATAATCTCATGACCAAAATCCCTTAACGTGAGTTTTCGTTCCACTGAGCGT
CAGACCCCGTAGAAAAGATCAAAGGATCTTCTTGAGATCCTTTTTTTCTGCGCGTAATCTGCTGCTTGCA
AACAAAAAAACCACCGCTACCAGCGGTGGTTTGTTTGCCGGATCAAGAGCTACCAACTCTTTTTCCGAAG
GTAACTGGCTTCAGCAGAGCGCAGATACCAAATACTGTTCTTCTAGTGTAGCCGTAGTTAGGCCACCACT
TCAAGAACTCTGTAGCACCGCCTACATACCTCGCTCTGCTAATCCTGTTACCAGTGGCTGCTGCCAGTGG
CGATAAGTCGTGTCTTACCGGGTTGGACTCAAGACGATAGTTACCGGATAAGGCGCAGCGGTCGGGCTGA
ACGGGGGGTTCGTGCACACAGCCCAGCTTGGAGCGAACGACCTACACCGAACTGAGATACCTACAGCGTG
AGCTATGAGAAAGCGCCACGCTTCCCGAAGGGAGAAAGGCGGACAGGTATCCGGTAAGCGGCAGGGTCGG
AACAGGAGAGCGCACGAGGGAGCTTCCAGGGGGAAACGCCTGGTATCTTTATAGTCCTGTCGGGTTTCGC
CACCTCTGACTTGAGCGTCGATTTTTGTGATGCTCGTCAGGGGGGCGGAGCCTATGGAAAAACGCCAGCA
ACGCGGCCTTTTTACGGTTCCTGGCCTTTTGCTGGCCTTTTGCTCACATGTTCTTTCCTGCGTTATCCCC
TGATTGACTTGGGTCGCTCTTCCTGTGGATGCGCAGATGCCCTGCGTAAGCGGGTGTGGGCGGACAATAA
AGTCTTAAACTGAACAAAATAGATCTAAACTATGACAATAAAGTCTTAAACTAGACAGAATAGTTGTAAA
CTGAAATCAGTCCAGTTATGCTGTGAAAAAGCATACTGGACTTTTGTTATGGCTAAAGCAAACTCTTCAT
TTTCTGAAGTGCAAATTGCCCGTCGTATTAAAGAGGGGCGTGGCCAAGGGCATGTAAAGACTATATTCGC
GGCGTTGTGACAATTTACCGAACAACTCCGCGGCCGGGAAGCCGATCTCGGCTTGAACGAATTGTTAGGT
GGCGGTACTTGGGTCGATATCAAAGTGCATCACTTCTTCCCGTATGCCCAACTTTGTATAGAGAGCCACT
GCGGGATCGTCACCGTAATCTGCTTGCACGTAGATCACATAAGCACCAAGCGCGTTGGCCTCATGCTTGA
GGAGATTGATGAGCGCGGTGGCAATGCCCTGCCTCCGGTGCTCGCCGGAGACTGCGAGATCATAGATATA
GATCTCACTACGCGGCTGCTCAAACTTGGGCAGAACGTAAGCCGCGAGAGCGCCAACAACCGCTTCTTGG
TCGAAGGCAGCAAGCGCGATGAATGTCTTACTACGGAGCAAGTTCCCGAGGTAATCGGAGTCCGGCTGAT
GTTGGGAGTAGGTGGCTACGTCTCCGAACTCACGACCGAAAAGATCAAGAGCAGCCCGCATGGATTTGAC
TTGGTCAGGGCCGAGCCTACATGTGCGAATGATGCCCATACTTGAGCCACCTAACTTTGTTTTAGGGCGA
CTGCCCTGCTGCGTAACATCGTTGCTGCTGCGTAACATCGTTGCTGCTCCATAACATCAAACATCGACCC
ACGGCGTAACGCGCTTGCTGCTTGGATGCCCGAGGCATAGACTGTACAAAAAAACAGTCATAACAAGCCA
TGAAAACCGCCACTGCGCCGTTACCACCGCTGCGTTCGGTCAAGGTTCTGGACCAGTTGCGTGAGCGCAT
ACGCTACTTGCATTACAGTTTACGAACCGAACAGGCTTATGTCAACTGGGTTCGTGCCTTCATCCGTTTC
CACGGTGTGCGTCACCCGGCAACCTTGGGCAGCAGCGAAGTCGCCATAACTTCGTATAGCATACATTATA
CGAAGTTATCTGTAACTAT
Features (pLannotate 1.2.2; 12 found; start..end, strand, type, name):
     67..158     +  promoter       polyhedrin promoter: polh from Autographa californica; promoter for the baculovirus polyhedrin gene
    223..5235    +  CDS            unc-104: KIF1A_DROME - Also known as imac From Drosophila melanogaster (Fruit fly).
   5254..5967    +  CDS            Superfolder GFP: Superfolder GFP is a basic (constitutively fluorescent) green fluorescent protein published in 2005, derived from Aequorea victoria. It is reported to be a very rapidly-maturing weak dimer.
   6106..6189    +  CDS            large T antigen (fragment): large T antigen from SV40 (simian virus 40)
   6212..6346    +  polyA_signal   SV40 poly(A) signal: SV40 polyadenylation signal
   6375..6424    +  CDS            SET1 (fragment): solubility-enhancement tag derived from T7 phage gene 10B
   6467..6632    -  mobile_element Tn7L: mini-Tn7 element (left end of the Tn7 transposon) Tn7
   6822..7410    +  rep_origin     ori: high-copy-number ColE1/pMB1/pBR322/pUC origin of replication
   7545..7768    -  mobile_element Tn7R: mini-Tn7 element (right end of the Tn7 transposon) Tn7
   7835..8368    -  CDS            GmR: gentamycin acetyltransferase; aacC1; confers resistance to gentamycin
   8557..8585    -  promoter       Pc promoter: intI1 (promoter lies within the coding sequence); class 1 integron promoter
   8656..8689    +  protein_bind   loxP: Cre-mediated recombination occurs in the 8-bp core sequence (GCATACAT). Cre recombinase
