[The description below was written by a language model from this plasmid's Addgene catalogue record and pLannotate feature annotations shown in this document.]
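Description:
pKC31 is an insect-cell expression plasmid built on the pACEBac1 backbone, a baculovirus transfer (acceptor) vector of about 8.7 kb in total. It replicates in E. coli from a high-copy ColE1/pUC-type origin and is selected with gentamicin through the GmR (aacC1) acetyltransferase gene driven by the class 1 integron Pc promoter. The Tn7L and Tn7R ends define a mini-Tn7 element. On the circular map this element encompasses the gentamicin marker and the expression cassette while excluding the origin, so that Tn7 transposition can move the cassette into a baculovirus bacmid for producing recombinant virus. A single loxP site is also present, which in this vector family allows Cre-mediated fusion with donor plasmids for multigene assemblies.

The payload is the Drosophila melanogaster kinesin-3 motor unc-104 (the KIF1A orthologue, also known as imac), carrying an arginine-to-histidine substitution at residue 562, described in the record as the bris mutation. The roughly 5 kb coding sequence sits downstream of the strong, very late polyhedrin promoter from Autographa californica nucleopolyhedrovirus and is terminated by an SV40 polyadenylation signal. The protein is fused at its C terminus to superfolder GFP, which allows fluorescence detection, followed according to the catalogue entry by a 2xStrepII tag for affinity purification. The Strep tag is not called in the automated feature table. The short "large T antigen" and "SET1" fragment annotations are probably incidental matches within the terminator and backbone regions rather than functional coding elements.

The construct is intended for producing fluorescent, purifiable mutant UNC-104 in insect cells. The associated work concerns the role of the FHA domain in autoinhibition of KIF1A/UNC-104.
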