Addgene plasmid #226777: pKC31
Purpose: Expresses Drosophila UNC-104(R562H) in insect cells
Depositing lab: Kyoko Chiba. Depositing organization: Tohoku University, Frontier Research Institute for Interdisciplinary Sciences. Publication: The FHA domain is essential for the autoinhibition of KIF1A/UNC-104. Niwa S, Watanabe T, Chiba K. J Cell Sci. 2024 Sep 6:jcs.262017. doi: 10.1242/jcs.262017. PubMed 39239883.
Backbone
  Vector backbone: pACEBac1
  Backbone manufacturer: GENEVA Biotech
  Backbone size w/o insert (bp): 3641
  Total vector size (bp): 8699
  Vector type: Insect Expression
Growth in bacteria
  Bacterial resistance: Gentamicin, 10 μg/mL
  Growth temperature: 37°C
  Growth strain: DH5alpha
  Copy number: High Copy
Gene/Insert
  Gene/Insert name: Drosophila unc-104 (R562H)
  Species: D. melanogaster (fly)
  Insert size (bp): 5000
  Mutation: changed Arginine 562 to Histidine (bris mutation)
  Entrez Gene: unc-104 (a.k.a. Dmel_CG8566, CG8566, DUNC104, DUnc-104, DmCG8566, DmDUnc104, DmKlp53D, Dmel\CG8566, Dunc104, Imac, KIF 1B, KIF1A, KIF1A/1B, Kif1a, Klp53D, Unc-104, Unc104, bris, imac, kif1a, unc104)
  Tag / fusion protein: sfGFP and 2xStrepII (C terminal on insert)
Terms and licenses: Academic/Nonprofit Terms; Industry Terms: Not Available to Industry
How to cite: pKC31 was a gift from Kyoko Chiba (Addgene plasmid # 226777 ; http://n2t.net/addgene:226777 ; RRID:Addgene_226777)
